>Addgene plasmid #62433 | MXS_P2A | depositor full sequence | sequence record 102494 | Full Sequence
CATGATATCAAACGCGTAACCTCGAGGCTAGCGGCAGCGGCGCCACAAACTTCTCTCTGCTAAAGCAAGC
AGGTGATGTTGAAGAAAACCCCGGGCCTGCATGCGGTCGACCAATTCGGGGAAATGTGCGCGGAACCCCT
ATTTGTTTATTTTTCTAAATACATTCAAATATGTATCCGCTCATGAGACAATAACCCTGATAAATGCTTC
AATAATATTGAAAAAGGAAGAGTATGAGTATTCAACATTTCCGTGTCGCCCTTATTCCCTTTTTTGCGGC
ATTTTGCCTTCCTGTTTTTGCTCACCCAGAAACGCTGGTGAAAGTAAAAGATGCTGAAGATCAGTTGGGT
GCACGAGTGGGTTACATCGAACTGGATCTCAACAGCGGTAAGATCCTTGAGAGTTTTCGCCCCGAAGAAC
GTTTTCCAATGATGAGCACTTTTAAAGTTCTGCTATGTGGCGCGGTATTATCCCGTATTGACGCCGGGCA
AGAGCAACTCGGTCGCCGCATACACTATTCTCAGAATGACTTGGTTGAGTACTCACCAGTCACAGAAAAG
CATCTTACGGATGGCATGACAGTAAGAGAATTATGCAGTGCTGCCATAACCATGAGTGATAACACTGCGG
CCAACTTACTTCTGACAACGATCGGAGGACCGAAGGAGCTAACCGCTTTTTTGCACAACATGGGGGATCA
TGTAACTCGCCTTGATCGTTGGGAACCGGAGCTGAATGAAGCCATACCAAACGACGAGCGTGACACCACG
ATGCCTGTAGCAATGGCAACAACGTTGCGCAAACTATTAACTGGCGAACTACTTACTCTAGCTTCCCGGC
AACAATTAATAGACTGGATGGAGGCGGATAAAGTTGCAGGACCACTTCTGCGCTCGGCCCTTCCGGCTGG
CTGGTTTATTGCTGATAAATCTGGAGCCGGTGAGCGTGGGTCTCGCGGTATCATTGCAGCACTGGGGCCA
GATGGTAAGCCCTCCCGTATCGTAGTTATCTACACGACGGGGAGTCAGGCAACTATGGATGAACGAAATA
GACAGATCGCTGAGATAGGTGCCTCACTGATTAAGCATTGGTAACTGTCAGACCAAGTTTACTCATATAT
ACTTTAGATTGATTTAAAACTTCATTTTTAATTTAAAAGGATCTAGGTGAAGATCCTTTTTGATAATCTC
ATGACCAAAATCCCTTAACGTGAGTTTTCGTTCCACTGAGCGTCAGACCCCGTAGAAAAGATCAAAGGAT
CTTCTTGAGATCCTTTTTTTCTGCGCGTAATCTGCTGCTTGCAAACAAAAAAACCACCGCTACCAGCGGT
GGTTTGTTTGCCGGATCAAGAGCTACCAACTCTTTTTCCGAAGGTAACTGGCTTCAGCAGAGCGCAGATA
CCAAATACTGTTCTTCTAGTGTAGCCGTAGTTAGGCCACCACTTCAAGAACTCTGTAGCACCGCCTACAT
ACCTCGCTCTGCTAATCCTGTTACCAGTGGCTGCTGCCAGTGGCGATAAGTCGTGTCTTACCGGGTTGGA
CTCAAGACGATAGTTACCGGATAAGGCGCAGCGGTCGGGCTGAACGGGGGGTTCGTGCACACAGCCCAGC
TTGGAGCGAACGACCTACACCGAACTGAGATACCTACAGCGTGAGCTATGAGAAAGCGCCACGCTTCCCG
AAGGGAGAAAGGCGGACAGGTATCCGGTAAGCGGCAGGGTCGGAACAGGAGAGCGCACGAGGGAGCTTCC
AGGGGGAAACGCCTGGTATCTTTATAGTCCTGTCGGGTTTCGCCACCTCTGACTTGAGCGTCGATTTTTG
TGATGCTCGTCAGGGGGGCGGAGCCTATGGAAAAACGCCAGCAACGCGGCCTTTTTACGGTTCCTGGCCT
TTTGCTGGCCTTTTGCTCACATGTTCTTTCCTGCGTTATCCCCTGATTCTGTGGATAACCGTATTACCGC
CTTTGAGTGAGCTGATACCGCTCGCCGCAGCCGAACGACCGAGCGCAGCGAGTCAGTGAGC
Features (pLannotate 1.2.2; 3 found; start..end, strand, type, name):
    129..233     +  promoter       AmpR promoter: bla
    234..1094    +  CDS            AmpR: β-lactamase; bla; confers resistance to ampicillin, carbenicillin, and related antibiotics
   1265..1853    +  rep_origin     ori: high-copy-number ColE1/pMB1/pBR322/pUC origin of replication
