[The description below was written by a language model from this plasmid's Addgene catalogue record and pLannotate feature annotations shown in this document.]
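Description:
MXS_P2A is a small synthetic-biology building-block plasmid from the MXS-chaining cloning platform, a modular system developed for assembling mammalian expression constructs for imaging and flow cytometry. It is built on the minimal MXS_chaining vector backbone (about 1.9 kb), and the full sequence record is only about 2 kb. The annotated features are limited to what is needed for propagation in E. coli: a high-copy ColE1/pUC-type origin of replication and the bla β-lactamase gene under its native AmpR promoter, which confers ampicillin resistance. No mammalian promoter, polyadenylation signal, reporter or eukaryotic selection marker is annotated, consistent with this being a parts-storage plasmid rather than an expression vector in its own right.

The payload is a short synthetic insert of roughly 98 bp described as a self-cleaving peptide, namely P2A, cloned between MluI and SalI sites that are both retained. The automated feature table does not pick up this element, so its exact position is not shown there, but it presumably lies in the unannotated region outside the resistance gene and origin. A 2A peptide such as P2A causes ribosomal skipping during translation, so that two coding sequences joined in frame through it are produced as separate polypeptides from a single transcript. The preserved flanking restriction sites allow the module to be excised or chained with other MXS parts. Its typical use is therefore as a linker module placed between open reading frames, such as a fluorescent reporter and a gene of interest or selection marker, when building multicistronic cassettes. The record does not detail the chaining mechanism itself.
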