Addgene plasmid #62433: MXS_P2A
Purpose: MXS_chaining vector with P2A
Depositing lab: Pierre Neveu. Depositing organization: European Molecular Biology Laboratory (EMBL), Heidelberg. Publication: MXS-Chaining: A Highly Efficient Cloning Platform for Imaging and Flow Cytometry Approaches in Mammalian Systems. Sladitschek HL, Neveu PA. PLoS One. 2015 Apr 24;10(4):e0124958. doi: 10.1371/journal.pone.0124958. eCollection 2015. PONE-D-15-01385 PubMed 25909630.
Backbone
  Vector backbone: MXS_chaining vector
  Backbone manufacturer: Neveu lab, Addgene plasmid #62394
  Backbone size w/o insert (bp): 1945
  Vector type: Synthetic Biology
Growth in bacteria
  Bacterial resistance: Ampicillin, 100 μg/mL
  Growth temperature: 37°C
  Growth strain: Mach1
  Copy number: High Copy
Gene/Insert
  Gene/Insert name: Self-cleaving peptide
  Species: Synthetic
  Insert size (bp): 98
  Cloning method: Restriction Enzyme; 5′ cloning site MluI (not destroyed); 3′ cloning site SalI (not destroyed)
  Sequencing primers: 5′ TTACCGCCTTTGAGTGAG; 3′ TTGTCTCATGAGCGGATAC
Terms and licenses: Academic/Nonprofit Terms; Industry Terms: Not Available to Industry
How to cite: MXS_P2A was a gift from Pierre Neveu (Addgene plasmid # 62433 ; http://n2t.net/addgene:62433 ; RRID:Addgene_62433)
