>Addgene plasmid #62433 | MXS_P2A | addgene partial sequence | sequence record 104741 | pBR322ori-F 5'-GGGAAACGCCTGGTATCTTT-3'
GTGATGCTCGTCAGGGGGGCGGAGCCTATGGAAAAACGCCAGCAACGCGGCCTTTTTACGGTTCCTGGCC
TTTTGCTGGCCTTTTGCTCACATGTTCTTTCCTGCGTTATCCCCTGATTCTGTGGATAACCGTATTACCG
CCTTTGAGTGAGCTGATACCGCTCGCCGCAGCCGAACGACCGAGCGCAGCGAGTCAGTGAGCCATGATAT
CAAACGCGTAACCTCGAGGCTAGCGGCAGCGGCGCCACAAACTTCTCTCTGCTAAAGCAAGCAGGTGATG
TTGAAGAAAACCCCGGGCCTGCATGCGGTCGACCAATTCGGGGAAATGTGCGCGGAACCCCTATTTGTTT
ATTTTTCTAAATACATTCAAATATGTATCCGCTCATGAGACAATAACCCTGATAAATGCTTCAATAATAT
TGAAAAAGGAAGAGTATGAGTATTCAACATTTCCGTGTCGCCCTTATTCCCTTTTTTGCGGCATTTTGCC
TTCCTGTTTTTGCTCACCCAGAAACGCTGGTGAAAGTAAAAGATGCTGAAGATCAGTTGGGTGCACGAGT
GGGTTACATCGAACTGGATCTCAACAGCGGTAAGATCCTTGAGAGTTTTCGCCCCGAAGAACGTTTTCCA
ATGATGAGCACTTTTAAAGTTCTGCTATGTGGCGCGGTATTATCCCGTATTGACG
