>Addgene plasmid #62433 | MXS_P2A | addgene partial sequence | sequence record 104742 | AmpSeq-F 5'-ctcatgagcggatacatatttgaa-3'
GAATTGGTCGACCGCATGCAGGCCCGGGGTTTTCTTCAACATCACCTGCTTGCTTTAGCAGAGAGAAGTT
TGTGGCGCCGCTGCCGCTAGCCTCGAGGTTACGCGTTTGATATCATGGCTCACTGACTCGCTGCGCTCGG
TCGTTCGGCTGCGGCGAGCGGTATCAGCTCACTCAAAGGCGGTAATACGGTTATCCACAGAATCAGGGGA
TAACGCAGGAAAGAACATGTGAGCAAAAGGCCAGCAAAAGGCCAGGAACCGTAAAAAGGCCGCGTTGCTG
GCGTTTTTCCATAGGCTCCGCCCCCCTGACGAGCATCACAAAAATCGACGCTCAAGTCAGAGGTGGCGAA
ACCCGACAGGACTATAAAGATACCAGGCGTTTCCCCCTGGAAGCTCCCTCGTGCGCTCTCCTGTTCCGAC
CCTGCCGCTTACCGGATACCTGTCCGCCTTTCTCCCTTCGGGAAGCGTGGCGCTTTCTCATAGCTCACGC
TGTAGGTATCTCAGTTCGGTGTAGGTCGTTCGCTCCAAGCTGGGCTGTGTGCACGAACCCCCCGTTCAGC
CCGACCGCTGCGCCTTATCCGGTAACTATCGTCTTGAGTCCAACCCGGTAAGACACGACTTATCGCCACT
GGCAGCAGCCACTGGTAACAGGATTAGCAGAGCGAGGTATGTAGGCGGTGCTACAGAGTTCTTGAAGTGG
TGGCCTAACTACGGCTACACTAGAAGAACAGTA
